Addgene plasmid #212682: pCfB12711
Purpose: (Empty Backbone) integration vector for single cassette with integration site E2
Depositing lab: Irina Borodina. Depositing organization: Danmarks Tekniske Universitet. Publication: Combinatorial iterative method for metabolic engineering of Yarrowia lipolytica: application for betanin biosynthesis. Jiang W, Wang S, Avila P, Jorgensen TS, Yang Z, Borodina I. Metab Eng. 2024 Sep 9:S1096-7176(24)00110-1. doi: 10.1016/j.ymben.2024.09.003. PubMed 39260817.
Backbone
  Vector backbone: custom backbone
  Vector type: Yeast Expression
Growth in bacteria
  Bacterial resistance: Spectinomycin, 50 μg/mL
  Growth temperature: 37°C
  Growth strain: DH5alpha
  Copy number: High Copy
Gene/Insert
  Gene/Insert name: None
Terms and licenses: Academic/Nonprofit Terms; Industry Terms: Not Available to Industry
How to cite: pCfB12711 was a gift from Irina Borodina (Addgene plasmid # 212682 ; http://n2t.net/addgene:212682 ; RRID:Addgene_212682)
