[The description below was written by a language model from this plasmid's Addgene catalogue record and pLannotate feature annotations shown in this document.]
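Description:
pCfB12711 is an empty-backbone yeast integration vector built on a custom backbone and catalogued as a yeast expression plasmid. According to the record, it is designed to accept a single expression cassette and deliver it to a genomic integration site designated E2. The associated publication concerns combinatorial, iterative metabolic engineering of Yarrowia lipolytica, so that yeast is the likely host, although the catalogue fields do not name the host species. The sequenced plasmid is 3,960 nt and carries no gene insert.

For propagation in E. coli, the plasmid has a high-copy ColE1/pUC-type origin of replication and an aadA gene conferring spectinomycin (and streptomycin) resistance. Upstream of aadA lie a short gentamicin acetyltransferase fragment and a fragment of the class 1 integron Pc promoter. These are probably remnants of the integron-derived resistance cassette and not functional parts in their own right.

The other annotated element is a superfolder GFP coding sequence followed by the bacterial rrnB T1 and T7Te transcription terminators. No promoter for it is annotated. The bacterial terminators suggest that GFP serves as a placeholder or dropout marker, replaced when a cassette is cloned in so that correct clones can be screened by loss of fluorescence, but the record does not state this. The automated annotation found no yeast selection marker, yeast promoter or terminator, or E2 homology arms. The unannotated stretches flanking the GFP region could hold the homology arms, but their identity cannot be confirmed from the information given.
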