Features (pLannotate 1.2.2; 7 found; start..end, strand, type, name):
     75..863     -  CDS            aadA: S3AD_ECOLX - Experimental evidence at protein level: Swiss-Prot protein existence level 1. Mediates bacterial resistance to the antibiotics streptomycin and spectinomycin. From Escherichia coli.
    870..926     -  CDS            GmR (fragment): gentamycin acetyltransferase; aacC1; confers resistance to gentamycin
   1102..1125    -  promoter       Pc promoter (fragment): intI1 (promoter lies within the coding sequence); class 1 integron promoter
   1293..1881    +  rep_origin     ori: high-copy-number ColE1/pMB1/pBR322/pUC origin of replication
   2685..3398    +  CDS            superfolder GFP: GFP variant that folds robustly even when fused to poorly folded proteins (Pédelacq et al., 2006)
   3410..3481    +  terminator     rrnB T1 terminator: transcription terminator T1 from the E. coli rrnB gene
   3497..3524    +  terminator     T7Te terminator: phage T7 early transcription terminator
>Addgene plasmid #212682 | pCfB12711 | addgene full sequence | sequence record 424075 | Addgene NGS Result
TGTTGGTATAGTCTACAAACCTGGCGTATTTCGCGGCCGCTGCGGTGTTACAACCAATTAACCAATTCTG
ATTATTTGCCGACTACCTTGGTGATCTCGCCTTTCACGTAGTGGACAAATTCTTCCAACTGATCTGCGCG
CGAGGCCAAGCGATCTTCTTCTTGTCCAAGATAAGCCTGTCTAGCTTCAAGTATGACGGGCTGATACTGG
GCCGGCAGGCGCTCCATTGCCCAGTCGGCAGCGACATCCTTCGGCGCGATTTTGCCGGTTACTGCGCTGT
ACCAAATGCGGGACAACGTAAGCACTACATTTCGCTCATCGCCAGCCCAGTCGGGCGGCGAGTTCCATAG
CGTTAAGGTTTCATTTAGCGCCTCAAATAGATCCTGTTCAGGAACCGGATCAAAGAGTTCCTCCGCCGCT
GGACCTACCAAGGCAACGCTATGTTCTCTTGCTTTTGTCAGCAAGATAGCCAGATCAATGTCGATCGTGG
CTGGCTCGAAGATACCCGCAAGAATGTCATTGCGCTGCCATTCTCCAAATTGCAGTTCGCGCTTAGCTGG
ATAACGCCACGGAATGATGTCGTCGTGCACAACAATGGTGACTTCTACAGCGCGGAGAATCTCGCTCTCT
CCAGGGGAAGCCGAAGTTTCCAAAAGGTCGTTGATCAAAGCTCGCCGCGTTGTTTCATCAAGCCTTACGG
TCACCGTAACCAGCAAATCAATATCACTGTGTGGCTTCAGGCCGCCATCCACTGCGGAGCCGTACAAATG
TACGGCCAGCAACGTCGGTTCGAGATGGCGCTCGATGACGCCAACTACCTCTGATAGTTGAGTCGATACT
TCGGCGATCACCGCTTCCCTCATAATGTTTAACTTTGTTTTAGGGCGACTGCCCTGCTGCGTAACATCGT
TGCTGCTCCATAACATCAAACATCGGCCCACGGCGTAACGCGCTTGCTGCTTGGATGCCCGAGGCATAGA
CTGTACCCCAAAAAAACAGTCATAACAAGCCATGAAAACCGCCACTGCGCCGTTACCACCGCTGCGTTCG
GTCAAGGTTCTGGACCAGTTGCGTGAGCGCATACGCTACTTGCATTACAGCTTACGAACCGAACAGGCTT
ATGTCCACTGGGTTCGTGCCTTCATCCGTTTCCACGGTGTGCGTCACCCGGCAACCTTGGGTAGCAGCGA
AGTCGAGGCATTTCTGTCCTGGCTGGTCATGACCAAAATCCCTTAACGTGAGTTTTCGTTCCACTGAGCG
TCAGACCCCGTAGAAAAGATCAAAGGATCTTCTTGAGATCCTTTTTTTCTGCGCGTAATCTGCTGCTTGC
AAACAAAAAAACCACCGCTACCAGCGGTGGTTTGTTTGCCGGATCAAGAGCTACCAACTCTTTTTCCGAA
GGTAACTGGCTTCAGCAGAGCGCAGATACCAAATACTGTTCTTCTAGTGTAGCCGTAGTTAGGCCACCAC
TTCAAGAACTCTGTAGCACCGCCTACATACCTCGCTCTGCTAATCCTGTTACCAGTGGCTGCTGCCAGTG
GCGATAAGTCGTGTCTTACCGGGTTGGACTCAAGACGATAGTTACCGGATAAGGCGCAGCGGTCGGGCTG
AACGGGGGGTTCGTGCACACAGCCCAGCTTGGAGCGAACGACCTACACCGAACTGAGATACCTACAGCGT
GAGCTATGAGAAAGCGCCACGCTTCCCGAAGGGAGAAAGGCGGACAGGTATCCGGTAAGCGGCAGGGTCG
GAACAGGAGAGCGCACGAGGGAGCTTCCAGGGGGAAACGCCTGGTATCTTTATAGTCCTGTCGGGTTTCG
CCACCTCTGACTTGAGCGTCGATTTTTGTGATGCTCGTCAGGGGGGCGGAGCCTATGGAAAAACGCCAGC
AACGCGGCCTTTTTACGGTTCCTGGCCTTTTGCTGGCCTTTTGCTCACATGTTCTTTCCTGCGTTATCCC
CTGATTCTGTGGATAACCGTGCCTGCGGCCGCATGGTGCCAAATCGCTTGTCACTTTGACACAATGAAGA
TATTCGATTCAGTCGATACCATGGCCGTCAACTTTCTTGTCCGACCTCTCAACTTTGTATCTATGTCTCA
GGACGGAGTGTTGGTCCATCCAGCCCCTACCAGTTCCGTGGTGATGTTGAAAGGGCTATTTTTATCCAGA
TCAGAGGGTCACTGGAGCTTGAATAGGATCCACAAGAAGTTCAAAGGACTTTACTGGTGTTTCTTTTGTC
CGAGAACTTCAACAACTCCGTCTGGTGTCTCCAAGATAGATTCTGGTGCTCTCCACGCCTATACATCTCC
AAGTACTGTACACCACAAACACCTTCCGGGTGGTTGCTTACAGTTTCAATAGGCGACCGCTTGATTTCGG
CAAATCTACACCTGCCAGCTACGCATATTGCAGGAAGCAGCATCATGGAATGGACTGTATAGCCATAAGA
CAAGAATGCTCTGGAGAAATCGTCCGATTTTGCTGCACTAAGACGGCGTCTCGCTGAACGGGGAGACCGA
AAGTGAAACGTGATTTCATGCGTCATTTTGAACATTTTGTAAATCTTATTTAATAATGTGTGCGGCAATT
CACATTTAATTTATGAATGTTTTCTTAACATCGCGGCAACTCAAGAAACGGCAGGTTCGGATCTTAGCTA
CTAGAGAAAGAGGAGAAATACTAGATGCGTAAAGGCGAAGAGCTGTTCACTGGTGTCGTCCCTATTCTGG
TGGAACTGGATGGTGATGTCAACGGTCATAAGTTTTCCGTGCGTGGCGAGGGTGAAGGTGACGCAACTAA
TGGTAAACTGACGCTGAAGTTCATCTGTACTACTGGTAAACTGCCGGTTCCTTGGCCGACTCTGGTAACG
ACGCTGACTTATGGTGTTCAGTGCTTTGCTCGTTATCCGGACCATATGAAGCAGCATGACTTCTTCAAGT
CCGCCATGCCGGAAGGCTATGTGCAGGAACGCACGATTTCCTTTAAGGATGACGGCACGTACAAAACGCG
TGCGGAAGTGAAATTTGAAGGCGATACCCTGGTAAACCGCATTGAGCTGAAAGGCATTGACTTTAAAGAG
GACGGCAATATCCTGGGCCATAAGCTGGAATACAATTTTAACAGCCACAATGTTTACATCACCGCCGATA
AACAAAAAAATGGCATTAAAGCGAATTTTAAAATTCGCCACAACGTGGAGGATGGCAGCGTGCAGCTGGC
TGATCACTACCAGCAAAACACTCCAATCGGTGATGGTCCTGTTCTGCTGCCAGACAATCACTATCTGAGC
ACGCAAAGCGTTCTGTCTAAAGATCCGAACGAGAAACGCGATCATATGGTTCTGCTGGAGTTCGTAACCG
CAGCGGGCATCACGCATGGTATGGATGAACTGTACAAATGACCAGGCATCAAATAAAACGAAAGGCTCAG
TCGAAAGACTGGGCCTTTCGTTTTATCTGTTGTTTGTCGGTGAACGCTCTCTACTAGAGTCACACTGGCT
CACCTTCGGGTGGGCCTTTCTGCGTTTATAGGTCTCAGAGTCCAAGGAGACGGAGTTGGCATACAGATGC
AAGAAATGAGAGTGGCCATACGGCGGCAGTTAGCATAAGATACTACTTGTAGGAGAGAGCGCTCACCACC
AGCTAAATTTAGGACCCTGGCTGTCTATTTACATTTTTGCACCCTGTTGGCTGCCTAGCTATGCGGCCAG
TCAGCCCGCTGGACATGTGTTTGGCATGTGTTTGGCATGTGTTTGGTGCAGGGAGAACCGCGATGGTGAC
CGTCCAAGCAATTACCCGTTTGGACCAGAAGAGTAAAGAGCGACATTTGCAAAAGAAACGCGCTGAAAAA
GCAACTCCAGCGATGAGGAACTGAGAGTCTGAAGTCTCTGGACGAGGAGTGGGAGGGGGGATGCCTTCTG
TGGGTGCCGTACGTGTCTACCGAGAAGTTAACAACCCTCC
